>Addgene plasmid #194863 | eGFP-RAPH1-F4 | addgene full sequence | sequence record 388857 | Addgene NGS Result
GACGGATCGGGAGATCTCCCGATCCCCTATGGTGCACTCTCAGTACAATCTGCTCTGATGCCGCATAGTT
AAGCCAGTATCTGCTCCCTGCTTGTGTGTTGGAGGTCGCTGAGTAGTGCGCGAGCAAAATTTAAGCTACA
ACAAGGCAAGGCTTGACCGACAATTGCATGAAGAATCTGCTTAGGGTTAGGCGTTTTGCGCTGCTTCGCG
ATGTACGGGCCAGATATACGCGTTGACATTGATTATTGACTAGTTATTAATAGTAATCAATTACGGGGTC
ATTAGTTCATAGCCCATATATGGAGTTCCGCGTTACATAACTTACGGTAAATGGCCCGCCTGGCTGACCG
CCCAACGACCCCCGCCCATTGACGTCAATAATGACGTATGTTCCCATAGTAACGCCAATAGGGACTTTCC
ATTGACGTCAATGGGTGGAGTATTTACGGTAAACTGCCCACTTGGCAGTACATCAAGTGTATCATATGCC
AAGTACGCCCCCTATTGACGTCAATGACGGTAAATGGCCCGCCTGGCATTATGCCCAGTACATGACCTTA
TGGGACTTTCCTACTTGGCAGTACATCTACGTATTAGTCATCGCTATTACCATGGTGATGCGGTTTTGGC
AGTACATCAATGGGCGTGGATAGCGGTTTGACTCACGGGGATTTCCAAGTCTCCACCCCATTGACGTCAA
TGGGAGTTTGTTTTGGCACCAAAATCAACGGGACTTTCCAAAATGTCGTAACAACTCCGCCCCATTGACG
CAAATGGGCGGTAGGCGTGTACGGTGGGAGGTCTATATAAGCAGAGCTCTCTGGCTAACTAGAGAACCCA
CTGCTTACTGGCTTATCGAAATTAATACGACTCACTATAGGGAGACCCAAGCTGGCTAGCGTTTAAACTT
AAGCTTGCCACCATGAGCAAGGGCGAGGAGCTGTTCACCGGGGTGGTGCCCATCCTGGTCGAGCTGGACG
GCGACGTAAACGGCCACAAGTTCAGCGTGTCCGGCGAGGGCGAGGGCGATGCCACCTACGGCAAGCTGAC
CCTGAAGTTCATCTGCACCACCGGCAAGCTGCCCGTGCCCTGGCCCACCCTCGTGACCACCCTGACCTAC
GGCGTGCAGTGCTTCAGCCGCTACCCCGACCACATGAAGCAGCACGACTTCTTCAAGTCCGCCATGCCCG
AAGGCTACGTCCAGGAGCGCACCATCTTCTTCAAGGACGACGGCAACTACAAGACCCGCGCCGAGGTGAA
GTTCGAGGGCGACACCCTGGTGAACCGCATCGAGCTGAAGGGCATCGACTTCAAGGAGGACGGCAACATC
CTGGGGCACAAGCTGGAGTACAACTACAACAGCCACAACGTCTATATCATGGCCGACAAGCAGAAGAACG
GCATCAAGGTGAACTTCAAGATCCGCCACAACATCGAGGACGGCAGCGTGCAGCTCGCCGACCACTACCA
GCAGAACACCCCCATCGGCGACGGCCCCGTGCTGCTGCCCGACAACCACTACCTGAGCACCCAGTCCGCC
CTGAGCAAAGACCCCAACGAGAAGCGCGATCACATGGTCCTGCTGGAGTTCGTGACCGCCGCCGGGATCA
CTCACGGCATGGACGAGCTGTACAAGGGTACCGAGCTCGGATCCGAATTTCCTTCTCCTCCATCCGATTC
TGATTTTCCACCCCCTCCACCTGAAACAGAGCTTCCTCTGCCCCCCATTGAGATTCCAGCAGTTTTCTCG
GGAAACACCTCTCCAAAAGTGGCAGTCGTTAATCCTCAACCACAACAATGGTCTAAAATGTCAGTGAAGA
AGGCCCCTCCACCCACACGACCCAAACGGAATGATAGCACCCGCCTCACTCAAGCTGAGATTTCTGAGCA
GCCAACAATGGCCACAGTTGTGCCACAAGTGCCCACCTCTCCCAAATCCAGCCTTAGTGTCCAGCCTGGA
TTCCTGGCTGACCTCAACAGGACACTGCAACGAAAGTCCATCACTCGGCACGGCTCACTCTCCTCCCGCA
TGTCCAGAGCAGAACCAACAGCCACCATGGATGATATGGCATTGCCTCCACCACCCCCTGAACTGCTGTC
TGATCAACAGAAGGCTGGTTACGGAGGCAGTCATATATCAGGCTATGCAACGTTGCGGAGAGGACCCCCT
CCTGCTCCCCCCAAAAGAGACCAGAACACCAAGCTCTCCAGAGACTGGTAGCTCGAGTCTAGAGGGCCCG
TTTAAACCCGCTGATCAGCCTCGACTGTGCCTTCTAGTTGCCAGCCATCTGTTGTTTGCCCCTCCCCCGT
GCCTTCCTTGACCCTGGAAGGTGCCACTCCCACTGTCCTTTCCTAATAAAATGAGGAAATTGCATCGCAT
TGTCTGAGTAGGTGTCATTCTATTCTGGGGGGTGGGGTGGGGCAGGACAGCAAGGGGGAGGATTGGGAAG
ACAATAGCAGGCATGCTGGGGATGCGGTGGGCTCTATGGCTTCTGAGGCGGAAAGAACCAGCTGGGGCTC
TAGGGGGTATCCCC
[124 nt withheld, positions 2535-2658]
C
[91 nt withheld, positions 2660-2750]
A
[49 nt withheld, positions 2752-2800]
CCTTTGACGTTGGAGTCCACGTTCTTT
[37 nt withheld, positions 2828-2864]
ACCCTATCTCGGTCTATTCTTTTGATTTATAAGGGATTTTGCCGATTTCGGCCTATTGGTTAAAAAATGA
GCTGATTTAACAAAAATTTAACGCGAATTAATTCTGTGGAATGTGTGTCAGTTAGGGTGTGGAAAGTCCC
CAGGCTCCCCAGCAGGCAGAAGTATGCAAAGCATGCATCTCAATTAGTCAGCAACCAGGTGTGGAAAGTC
CCCAGGCTCCCCAGCAGGCAGAAGTATGCAAAGCATGCATCTCAATTAGTCAGCAACCATAGTCCCGCCC
CTAACTCCGCCCATCCCGCCCCTAACTCCGCCCAGTTCCGCCCATTCTCCGCCCCATGGCTGACTAATTT
TTTTTATTTATGCAGAGGCCGAGGCCGCCTCTGCCTCTGAGCTATTCCAGAAGTAGTGAGGAGGCTTTTT
TGGAGGCCTAGGCTTTTGCAAAAAGCTCCCGGGAGCTTGTATATCCATTTTCGGATCTGATCAAGAGACA
GGATGAGGATCGTTTCGCATGATTGAACAAGATGGATTGCACGCAGGTTCTCCGGCCGCTTGGGTGGAGA
GGCTATTCGGCTATGACTGGGCACAACAGACAATCGGCTGCTCTGATGCCGCCGTGTTCCGGCTGTCAGC
GCAGGGGCGCCCGGTTCTTTTTGTCAAGACCGACCTGTCCGGTGCCCTGAATGAACTGCAGGACGAGGCA
GCGCGGCTATCGTGGCTGGCCACGACGGGCGTTCCTTGCGCAGCTGTGCTCGACGTTGTCACTGAAGCGG
GAAGGGACTGGCTGCTATTGGGCGAAGTGCCGGGGCAGGATCTCCTGTCATCTCACCTTGCTCCTGCCGA
GAAAGTATCCATCATGGCTGATGCAATGCGGCGGCTGCATACGCTTGATCCGGCTACCTGCCCATTCGAC
CACCAAGCGAAACATCGCATCGAGCGAGCACGTACTCGGATGGAAGCCGGTCTTGTCGATCAGGATGATC
TGGACGAAGAGCATCAGGGGCTCGCGCCAGCCGAACTGTTCGCCAGGCTCAAGGCGCGCATGCCCGACGG
CGAGGATCTCGTCGTGACCCATGGCGATGCCTGCTTGCCGAATATCATGGTGGAAAATGGCCGCTTTTCT
GGATTCATCGACTGTGGCCGGCTGGGTGTGGCGGACCGCTATCAGGACATAGCGTTGGCTACCCGTGATA
TTGCTGAAGAGCTTGGCGGCGAATGGGCTGACCGCTTCCTCGTGCTTTACGGTATCGCCGCTCCCGATTC
GCAGCGCATCGCCTTCTATCGCCTTCTTGACGAGTTCTTCTGAGCGGGACTCTGGGGTTCGAAATGACCG
ACCAAGCGACGCCCAACCTGCCATCACGAGATTTCGATTCCACCGCCGCCTTCTATGAAAGGTTGGGCTT
CGGAATCGTTTTCCGGGACGCCGGCTGGATGATCCTCCAGCGCGGGGATCTCATGCTGGAGTTCTTCGCC
CACCCCAACTTGTTTATTGCAGCTTATAATGGTTACAAATAAAGCAATAGCATCACAAATTTCACAAATA
AAGCATTTTTTTCACTGCATTCTAGTTGTGGTTTGTCCAAACTCATCAATGTATCTTATCATGTCTGTAT
ACCGTCGACCTCTAGCTAGAGCTTGGCGTAATCATGGTCATAGCTGTTTCCTGTGTGAAATTGTTATCCG
CTCACAATTCCACACAACATACGAGCCGGAAGCATAAAGTGTAAAGCCTGGGGTGCCTAATGAGTGAGCT
AACTCACATTAATTGCGTTGCGCTCACTGCCCGCTTTCCAGTCGGGAAACCTGTCGTGCCAGCTGCATTA
ATGAATCGGCCAACGCGCGGGGAGAGGCGGTTTGCGTATTGGGCGCTCTTCCGCTTCCTCGCTCACTGAC
TCGCTGCGCTCGGTCGTTCGGCTGCGGCGAGCGGTATCAGCTCACTCAAAGGCGGTAATACGGTTATCCA
CAGAATCAGGGGATAACGCAGGAAAGAACATGTGAGCAAAAGGCCAGCAAAAGGCCAGGAACCGTAAAAA
GGCCGCGTTGCTGGCGTTTTTCCATAGGCTCCGCCCCCCTGACGAGCATCACAAAAATCGACGCTCAAGT
CAGAGGTGGCGAAACCCGACAGGACTATAAAGATACCAGGCGTTTCCCCCTGGAAGCTCCCTCGTGCGCT
CTCCTGTTCCGACCCTGCCGCTTACCGGATACCTGTCCGCCTTTCTCCCTTCGGGAAGCGTGGCGCTTTC
TCATAGCTCACGCTGTAGGTATCTCAGTTCGGTGTAGGTCGTTCGCTCCAAGCTGGGCTGTGTGCACGAA
CCCCCCGTTCAGCCCGACCGCTGCGCCTTATCCGGTAACTATCGTCTTGAGTCCAACCCGGTAAGACACG
ACTTATCGCCACTGGCAGCAGCCACTGGTAACAGGATTAGCAGAGCGAGGTATGTAGGCGGTGCTACAGA
GTTCTTGAAGTGGTGGCCTAACTACGGCTACACTAGAAGAACAGTATTTGGTATCTGCGCTCTGCTGAAG
CCAGTTACCTTCGGAAAAAGAGTTGGTAGCTCTTGATCCGGCAAACAAACCACCGCTGGTAGCGGTGGTT
TTTTTGTTTGCAAGCAGCAGATTACGCGCAGAAAAAAAGGATCTCAAGAAGATCCTTTGATCTTTTCTAC
GGGGTCTGACGCTCAGTGGAACGAAAACTCACGTTAAGGGATTTTGGTCATGAGATTATCAAAAAGGATC
TTCACCTAGATCCTTTTAAATTAAAAATGAAGTTTTAAATCAATCTAAAGTATATATGAGTAAACTTGGT
CTGACAGTTACCAATGCTTAATCAGTGAGGCACCTATCTCAGCGATCTGTCTATTTCGTTCATCCATAGT
TGCCTGACTCCCCGTCGTGTAGATAACTACGATACGGGAGGGCTTACCATCTGGCCCCAGTGCTGCAATG
ATACCGCGAGACCCACGCTCACCGGCTCCAGATTTATCAGCAATAAACCAGCCAGCCGGAAGGGCCGAGC
GCAGAAGTGGTCCTGCAACTTTATCCGCCTCCATCCAGTCTATTAATTGTTGCCGGGAAGCTAGAGTAAG
TAGTTCGCCAGTTAATAGTTTGCGCAACGTTGTTGCCATTGCTACAGGCATCGTGGTGTCACGCTCGTCG
TTTGGTATGGCTTCATTCAGCTCCGGTTCCCAACGATCAAGGCGAGTTACATGATCCCCCATGTTGTGCA
AAAAAGCGGTTAGCTCCTTCGGTCCTCCGATCGTTGTCAGAAGTAAGTTGGCCGCAGTGTTATCACTCAT
GGTTATGGCAGCACTGCATAATTCTCTTACTGTCATGCCATCCGTAAGATGCTTTTCTGTGACTGGTGAG
TACTCAACCAAGTCATTCTGAGAATAGTGTATGCGGCGACCGAGTTGCTCTTGCCCGGCGTCAATACGGG
ATAATACCGCGCCACATAGCAGAACTTTAAAAGTGCTCATCATTGGAAAACGTTCTTCGGGGCGAAAACT
CTCAAGGATCTTACCGCTGTTGAGATCCAGTTCGATGTAACCCACTCGTGCACCCAACTGATCTTCAGCA
TCTTTTACTTTCACCAGCGTTTCTGGGTGAGCAAAAACAGGAAGGCAAAATGCCGCAAAAAAGGGAATAA
GGGCGACACGGAAATGTTGAATACTCATACTCTTCCTTTTTCAATATTATTGAAGCATTTATCAGGGTTA
TTGTCTCATGAGCGGATACATATTTGAATGTATTTAGAAAAATAAACAAATAGGGGTTCCGCGCACATTT
CCCCGAAAAGTGCCACCTGACGTC
Features (pLannotate 1.2.2; 21 found; start..end, strand, type, name):
     28..80      -  misc_feature   bom (fragment): basis of mobility region from pBR322
    235..614     +  enhancer       CMV enhancer: human cytomegalovirus immediate early enhancer
    615..818     +  promoter       CMV promoter: human cytomegalovirus (CMV) immediate early promoter
    814..847     +  LTR            5' LTR (truncated) (fragment): truncated 5' long terminal repeat (LTR) from HIV-1
    863..881     +  promoter       T7 promoter: promoter for bacteriophage T7 RNA polymerase
    923..1636    +  CDS            GFP (S65T): GFP (S65T) is a basic (constitutively fluorescent) green fluorescent protein published in 1995, derived from Aequorea victoria.
   1655..2218    +  CDS            RAPH1 (fragment): RAPH1_HUMAN - Also known as ALS2CR18, ALS2CR9, KIAA1681, LPD, PREL2, RMO1. Experimental evidence at protein level: Swiss-Prot protein existence level 1. Mediator of localized membrane signals. Implicated in the regulation of lamellipodial dynamics. Negatively regulates cell adhesion. From Homo sapiens (Human).
   2265..2489    +  polyA_signal   bGH poly(A) signal: bovine growth hormone polyadenylation signal
   2493..2514    +  promoter       SV40 promoter (fragment): SV40 enhancer and early promoter
   2535..2963    +  rep_origin     f1 ori (sequence partly withheld): f1 bacteriophage origin of replication; arrow indicates direction of (+) strand synthesis
   2977..3306    +  promoter       SV40 promoter: SV40 enhancer and early promoter
   3373..4164    +  CDS            neo: KKA2_KLEPN - Also known as kan, nptII. Experimental evidence at protein level: Swiss-Prot protein existence level 1. Resistance to kanamycin, neomycin, paromomycin, ribostamycin, butirosin and gentamicin B. From Klebsiella pneumoniae.
   4188..4346    +  CDS            ble (fragment): BLE_KLEPN - Experimental evidence at protein level: Swiss-Prot protein existence level 1. Binding protein with a strong affinity to the bleomycin family of antibiotics. Binds to CL990; an antimitotic-antibiotic compound. From Klebsiella pneumoniae.
   4341..4462    +  polyA_signal   SV40 poly(A) signal: SV40 polyadenylation signal
   4535..4551    -  protein_bind   lac operator: The lac repressor binds to the lac operator to inhibit transcription in E. coli. This inhibition can be relieved by adding lactose or isopropyl-β-D-thiogalactopyranoside (IPTG). lac repressor encoded by lacI
   4559..4589    -  promoter       lac promoter: promoter for the E. coli lac operon
   4604..4625    -  protein_bind   CAP binding site: CAP binding activates transcription in the presence of cAMP. E. coli catabolite activator protein
   4638..4730    -  CDS            lacI (fragment): lac repressor; lacI; The lac repressor binds to the lac operator to inhibit transcription in E. coli. This inhibition can be relieved by adding lactose or isopropyl-β-D-thiogalactopyranoside (IPTG).
   4913..5501    -  rep_origin     ori: high-copy-number ColE1/pMB1/pBR322/pUC origin of replication
   5672..6532    -  CDS            AmpR: β-lactamase; bla; confers resistance to ampicillin, carbenicillin, and related antibiotics
   6533..6637    -  promoter       AmpR promoter: bla
