[The description below was written by a language model from this plasmid's Addgene catalogue record and pLannotate feature annotations shown in this document.]
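Description:
eGFP-RAPH1-F4 is a mammalian expression plasmid built on the pcDNA3.1(+)-N-eGFP backbone. It produces a fragment of human RAPH1 (lamellipodin), amino acids 1062-1250, fused to the C-terminus of eGFP. The fragment was made by gene synthesis and inserted between the BamHI and XhoI sites, downstream of and in frame with the backbone-encoded fluorescent protein. The automated annotation labels this protein as a GFP S65T-type variant, which is consistent with eGFP. Transcription of the fusion is driven by the human cytomegalovirus immediate-early enhancer and promoter and terminated by the bovine growth hormone polyadenylation signal. A T7 promoter between the CMV promoter and the coding region serves as a sequencing primer site and could support in vitro transcription.

The roughly 6.7 kb plasmid is propagated in E. coli from a high-copy ColE1/pUC-type origin under ampicillin selection (β-lactamase with its own promoter). An f1 origin is also present. For mammalian cells, a second cassette places the neomycin phosphotransferase gene under the SV40 early promoter and enhancer with an SV40 polyadenylation signal, which would permit G418 selection of stable transfectants. Several short annotated hits (a truncated HIV-1 LTR fragment, ble and lacI fragments, lac promoter/operator elements and a bom fragment) appear to be backbone remnants or partial sequence matches rather than functional parts.

The construct's name and the associated work on myosin-X recruitment of lamellipodin to filopodia tips suggest that it is one of a set of fragments. Such a set would be used to image localisation in live or fixed cells and to map which regions of lamellipodin mediate its targeting or interactions.
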