Addgene plasmid #194863: eGFP-RAPH1-F4
Purpose: Express the RAPH1 fragment (1062-1250) tagged to eGFP in mammalian cells.
Depositing lab: Guillaume Jacquemet. Depositing organization: Abo Akademi University. Publication: Myosin-X recruits lamellipodin to filopodia tips. Popovic A, Miihkinen M, Ghimire S, Saup R, Gronloh MLB, Ball NJ, Goult BT, Ivaska J, Jacquemet G. J Cell Sci. 2023 Mar 1;136(5):jcs260574. doi: 10.1242/jcs.260574. Epub 2023 Mar 2. PubMed 36861887.
Backbone
  Vector backbone: pcDNA3.1+N-eGFP
  Vector type: Mammalian Expression
Growth in bacteria
  Bacterial resistance: Ampicillin, 100 μg/mL
  Growth temperature: 37°C
  Growth strain: DH5alpha
  Copy number: High Copy
Gene/Insert
  Gene/Insert name: RAPH1 (alt name: Lamellipodin)
  Species: H. sapiens (human)
  Mutation: amino acids 1062-1250
  Entrez Gene: RAPH1 (a.k.a. ALS2CR18, ALS2CR9, LPD, PREL-2, PREL2, RMO1, RalGDS/AF-6)
  Promoter: CMV
  Tag / fusion protein: eGFP (N terminal on backbone)
  Cloning method: Restriction Enzyme; 5′ cloning site BamHI (unknown if destroyed); 3′ cloning site XhoI (unknown if destroyed)
  Sequencing primers: 5′ T7
Resource information
  A portion of this plasmid was derived from a plasmid made by: This vector was synthesized from GenScript. Briefly, the gene fragment was synthesized using gene synthesis and cloned into pcDNA3.1(+)-N-eGFP using the BamHI/XhoI sites.
Terms and licenses: Academic/Nonprofit Terms; Industry Terms: Not Available to Industry
How to cite: eGFP-RAPH1-F4 was a gift from Guillaume Jacquemet (Addgene plasmid # 194863 ; http://n2t.net/addgene:194863 ; RRID:Addgene_194863)
